Addgene plasmid #224055: AiP15295 - pAAV-AiE0219h_3xC3-minBG-SYFP2-WPRE3-BGHpA (Alias: CN5295)
Purpose: AiE0219h_3xC3 is an enhancer sequence, designed to drive AAV-mediated transgene expression in cortical Vip+ neurons
Depositing lab: Allen Institute for Brain Science & Jonathan Ting. Depositing organization: Allen Institute. Publication: A suite of enhancer AAVs and transgenic mouse lines for genetic access to cortical cell types. Ben-Simon Y, Hooper M, Narayan S, Daigle TL, Dwivedi D, Way SW, Oster A, Stafford DA, Mich JK, Taormina MJ, Martinez RA, Opitz-Araya X, Roth JR, Alexander JR, Allen S, Amster A, Arbuckle J, Ayala A, Baker PM, Bakken TE, Barcelli T, Barta S, Bendrick J, Bertagnolli D, Bielstein C, Bishwakarma P, Bowlus J, Boyer G, Brouner K, Casian B, Casper T, Chakka AB, Chakrabarty R, Chance RK, Chavan S, Clark M, Colbert K, Collman F, Daniel S, Departee M, DiValentin P, Donadio N, Dotson N, Egdorf T, Fliss T, Gabitto M, Garcia J, Gary A, Gasperini M, Gloe J, Goldy J, Gore BB, Graybuck L, Greisman N, Haeseleer F, Halterman C, Haradon Z, Hastings SD, Helback O, Ho W, Hockemeyer D, Huang C, Huff S, Hunker A, Johansen N, Jones D, Juneau Z, Kalmbach B, Kannan M, Khem S, Kussick E, Kutsal R, Larsen R, Lee C, Lee AY, Leibly M, Lenz GH, Li S, Liang E, Lusk N, Madigan Z, Malloy J, Malone J, McCue R, Melchor J, Mollenkopf T, Moosman S, Morin E, Newman D, Ng L, Ngo K, Omstead V, Otto S, Oyama A, Pena N, Pham T, Phillips E, Pom CA, Potekhina L, Ransford S, Ray PL, Rette D, Reynoldson C, Rimorin C, Rocha D, Ruiz A, Sanchez REA, Sawyer L, Sedeno-Cortes A, Sevigny JP, Shapovalova N, Shepard N, Shulga L, Sigler AR, Siverts L, Soliman S, Somasundaram S, Staats B, Stewart K, Szelenyi E, Tieu M, Trader C, Tran A, van Velthoven CTJ, Walker M, Wang Y, Weed N, Wirthlin M, Wood T, Wynalda B, Yao Z, Zhou T, Ariza J, Dee N, Reding M, Ronellenfitch K, Mufti S, Sunkin SM, Smith KA, Esposito L, Waters J, Thyagarajan B, Yao S, Lein ES, Zeng H, Levi BP, Ngai J, Ting JT, Tasic B. Cell. 2025 May 16:S0092-8674(25)00513-6. doi: 10.1016/j.cell.2025.05.002. PubMed 40403729.
Backbone
  Vector backbone: pAAV
  Vector type: AAV
Growth in bacteria
  Bacterial resistance: Ampicillin, 100 μg/mL
  Growth temperature: 30°C
  Growth strain: NEB Stable
  Copy number: High Copy
Gene/Insert
  Gene/Insert name: SYFP2
  Species: Synthetic
  Mutation: NA
  Promoter: minBG
  Cloning method: Other
Terms and licenses: Academic/Nonprofit Terms; Industry Terms: Not Available to Industry
Depositor comments: Cloning Method: RE Cloning
How to cite: AiP15295 - pAAV-AiE0219h_3xC3-minBG-SYFP2-WPRE3-BGHpA (Alias: CN5295) was a gift from Allen Institute for Brain Science & Jonathan Ting (Addgene plasmid # 224055 ; http://n2t.net/addgene:224055 ; RRID:Addgene_224055)
