[The description below was written by a language model from this plasmid's Addgene catalogue record and pLannotate feature annotations shown in this document.]
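Description:
AiP15295 - pAAV-AiE0219h_3xC3-minBG-SYFP2-WPRE3-BGHpA (alias CN5295) is an AAV transfer plasmid of about 4.6 kb built on a pAAV backbone and intended for packaging into recombinant adeno-associated virus. In bacteria it replicates from a high-copy ColE1/pUC-type origin and is selected with ampicillin through the bla gene and its native promoter. An f1 phage origin is also present in the backbone, along with small remnants of the pBR322 bom and rop regions. The expression cassette is flanked by AAV2 inverted terminal repeats, which provide the cis signals for genome replication and encapsidation. The annotation detects a complete ITR on the downstream side but only short fragments on the upstream side, which may reflect the difficulty of sequencing and annotating these repeats.

The payload is an enhancer-driven reporter. AiE0219h_3xC3 is an enhancer sequence, whose name suggests a triplicated core element. It sits upstream of the minBG minimal promoter, which the name suggests is a minimal beta-globin promoter. Neither element is annotated in the feature table, but both presumably occupy the unannotated stretch between the upstream ITR and the coding sequence. A minimal promoter has little activity by itself, so the cell-type specificity of expression comes from the enhancer. Together they drive SYFP2, a rapidly maturing monomeric yellow fluorescent protein derived from Aequorea victoria. SYFP2 is followed by WPRE3, a shortened woodchuck hepatitis virus posttranscriptional element that boosts transcript expression while saving packaging space. It appears in the annotation as two WPRE fragments. A bovine growth hormone polyadenylation signal ends the cassette. According to the record, the enhancer was designed to direct AAV-mediated transgene expression to cortical Vip+ neurons, so the construct serves to fluorescently label that interneuron population and to report the enhancer's specificity.
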