Features (pLannotate 1.2.2; 14 found; start..end, strand, type, name):
     12..39      +  repeat_region  AAV2 ITR (fragment): inverted terminal repeat of adeno-associated virus serotype 2 inverted
     68..95      +  repeat_region  AAV2 ITR (fragment): inverted terminal repeat of adeno-associated virus serotype 2 inverted
    571..1287    +  CDS            SYFP2: SYFP2 is a basic (constitutively fluorescent) yellow fluorescent protein published in 2006, derived from Aequorea victoria. It is reported to be a very rapidly-maturing monomer with moderate acid sensitivity.
   1327..1484    +  misc_feature   WPRE (fragment): woodchuck hepatitis virus posttranscriptional regulatory element
   1490..1570    +  misc_feature   WPRE (fragment): woodchuck hepatitis virus posttranscriptional regulatory element
   1587..1698    +  polyA_signal   bGH poly(A) signal: bovine growth hormone polyadenylation signal
   1816..1956    +  repeat_region  AAV2 ITR: inverted terminal repeat of adeno-associated virus serotype 2 inverted
   1961..2012    -  misc_feature   bom (fragment): basis of mobility region from pBR322
   2031..2486    +  rep_origin     f1 ori (sequence partly withheld): f1 bacteriophage origin of replication; arrow indicates direction of (+) strand synthesis
   2487..2536    -  misc_feature   bom (fragment): basis of mobility region from pBR322
   2638..2673    -  CDS            rop (fragment): Rop protein, which maintains plasmids at low copy number; rop
   2768..2872    +  promoter       AmpR promoter: bla
   2873..3733    +  CDS            AmpR: β-lactamase; bla; confers resistance to ampicillin, carbenicillin, and related antibiotics
   3904..4492    +  rep_origin     ori: high-copy-number ColE1/pMB1/pBR322/pUC origin of replication
>Addgene plasmid #224055 | AiP15295 - pAAV-AiE0219h_3xC3-minBG-SYFP2-WPRE3-BGHpA (Alias: CN5295) | addgene full sequence | sequence record 456728 | Addgene NGS Result
CCTGCAGGCAGCTGCGCGCTCGCTCGCTCACTGAGGCCGCCCGGGCGTCGGGCGACCTTTGGTCGCCCGG
CCTCAGTGAGCGAGCGAGCGCGCAGAGAGGGAGTGGCCAACTCCATCACTAGGGGTTCCTGCGGCCGCAC
GCGTCTAATAAGATCCAGCTGGAACAAATAGCCTCTATTTATTTTAGGAAACTAATGATATGTCATCATG
ACACATATCTAACCTTAGTATTTCTGATTGGACAGGCCAGTTACTAATAAGATCCAGCTGGAACAAATAG
CCTCTATTTATTTTAGGAAACTAATGATATGTCATCATGACACATATCTAACCTTAGTATTTCTGATTGG
ACAGGCCAGTTACTAATAAGATCCAGCTGGAACAAATAGCCTCTATTTATTTTAGGAAACTAATGATATG
TCATCATGACACATATCTAACCTTAGTATTTCTGATTGGACAGGCCAGTTAGAGCTCGGGCTGGGCATAA
AAGTCAGGGCAGAGCCATCTATTGCTTACATTTGCTTCTGGGATCCAGATCTTTCGAAGCTAGCGCTACC
GGTCGCCACCATGGTGAGCAAGGGCGAGGAGCTGTTCACCGGGGTGGTGCCCATCCTGGTCGAGCTGGAC
GGCGACGTAAACGGCCACAAGTTCAGCGTGTCCGGCGAGGGCGAGGGCGATGCCACCTACGGCAAGCTGA
CCCTGAAGCTGATCTGCACCACCGGCAAGCTGCCCGTGCCCTGGCCCACCCTCGTGACCACCCTGGGCTA
CGGCGTGCAGTGCTTCGCCCGCTACCCCGACCACATGAAGCAGCACGACTTCTTCAAGTCCGCCATGCCC
GAAGGCTACGTCCAGGAGCGCACCATCTTCTTCAAGGACGACGGCAACTACAAGACCCGCGCCGAGGTGA
AGTTCGAGGGCGACACCCTGGTGAACCGCATCGAGCTGAAGGGCATCGACTTCAAGGAGGACGGCAACAT
CCTGGGGCACAAGCTGGAGTACAACTACAACAGCCACAACGTCTATATCACCGCCGACAAGCAGAAGAAC
GGCATCAAGGCCAACTTCAAGATCCGCCACAACATCGAGGACGGCGGCGTGCAGCTCGCCGACCACTACC
AGCAGAACACCCCCATCGGCGACGGCCCCGTGCTGCTGCCCGACAACCACTACCTGAGCTACCAGTCCAA
GCTGAGCAAAGACCCCAACGAGAAGCGCGATCACATGGTCCTGCTGGAGTTCGTGACCGCCGCCGGGATC
ACTCTCGGCATGGACGAGCTGTACAAGTAAGTCGACGGCGCGCCGCGGCCGCGAATTCGATATCATAATC
AACCTCTGGATTACAAAATTTGTGAAAGATTGACTGGTATTCTTAACTATGTTGCTCCTTTTACGCTATG
TGGATACGCTGCTTTAATGCCTTTGTATCATGCTATTGCTTCCCGTATGGCTTTCATTTTCTCCTCCTTG
TATAAATCCTGGTTAGTTCTTGCCACGGCGGAACTCATCGCCGCCTGCCTTGCCCGCTGCTGGACAGGGG
CTCGGCTGTTGGGCACTGACAATTCCGTGGCTCGAGAGATCTTCGACTGTGCCTTCTAGTTGCCAGCCAT
CTGTTGTTTGCCCCTCCCCCGTGCCTTCCTTGACCCTGGAAGGTGCCACTCCCACTGTCCTTTCCTAATA
AAATGAGGAAATTGCATCGCATTGTCTGAGTAGGTGTCATTCTATTCTGGGGGGTGGGGTGGGGCAGGAC
AGCAAGGGGGAGGATTGGGAAGACAATAGCAGGCATGAGATCTCACGTGCGGACCGAGCGGCCGCAGGAA
CCCCTAGTGATGGAGTTGGCCACTCCCTCTCTGCGCGCTCGCTCGCTCACTGAGGCCGGGCGACCAAAGG
TCGCCCGACGCCCGGGCTTTGCCCGGGCGGCCTCAGTGAGCGAGCGAGCGCGCAGCTGCCTGCAGGGGCG
CCTGATGCGGTATTTTCTCCTTACGCATCTGTGCGGTATTTCACACCGCATA
[95 nt withheld, positions 2013-2107]
T
[46 nt withheld, positions 2109-2154]
C
[141 nt withheld, positions 2156-2296]
CCTTTGACGTTGGAGTCCACGTTCTTT
[37 nt withheld, positions 2324-2360]
ACTCTATCTCGGGCTATTCTTTTGATTTATAAGGGATTTTGCCGATTTCGGTCTATTGGTTAAAAAATGA
GCTGATTTAACAAAAATTTAACGCGAATTTTAACAAAATATTAACGTTTACAATTTTATGGTGCACTCTC
AGTACAATCTGCTCTGATGCCGCATAGTTAAGCCAGCCCCGACACCCGCCAACACCCGCTGACGCGCCCT
GACGGGCTTGTCTGCTCCCGGCATCCGCTTACAGACAAGCTGTGACCGTCTCCGGGAGCTGCATGTGTCA
GAGGTTTTCACCGTCATCACCGAAACGCGCGAGACGAAAGGGCCTCGTGATACGCCTATTTTTATAGGTT
AATGTCATGATAATAATGGTTTCTTAGACGTCAGGTGGCACTTTTCGGGGAAATGTGCGCGGAACCCCTA
TTTGTTTATTTTTCTAAATACATTCAAATATGTATCCGCTCATGAGACAATAACCCTGATAAATGCTTCA
ATAATATTGAAAAAGGAAGAGTATGAGTATTCAACATTTCCGTGTCGCCCTTATTCCCTTTTTTGCGGCA
TTTTGCCTTCCTGTTTTTGCTCACCCAGAAACGCTGGTGAAAGTAAAAGATGCTGAAGATCAGTTGGGTG
CACGAGTGGGTTACATCGAACTGGATCTCAACAGCGGTAAGATCCTTGAGAGTTTTCGCCCCGAAGAACG
TTTTCCAATGATGAGCACTTTTAAAGTTCTGCTATGTGGCGCGGTATTATCCCGTATTGACGCCGGGCAA
GAGCAACTCGGTCGCCGCATACACTATTCTCAGAATGACTTGGTTGAGTACTCACCAGTCACAGAAAAGC
ATCTTACGGATGGCATGACAGTAAGAGAATTATGCAGTGCTGCCATAACCATGAGTGATAACACTGCGGC
CAACTTACTTCTGACAACGATCGGAGGACCGAAGGAGCTAACCGCTTTTTTGCACAACATGGGGGATCAT
GTAACTCGCCTTGATCGTTGGGAACCGGAGCTGAATGAAGCCATACCAAACGACGAGCGTGACACCACGA
TGCCTGTAGCAATGGCAACAACGTTGCGCAAACTATTAACTGGCGAACTACTTACTCTAGCTTCCCGGCA
ACAATTAATAGACTGGATGGAGGCGGATAAAGTTGCAGGACCACTTCTGCGCTCGGCCCTTCCGGCTGGC
TGGTTTATTGCTGATAAATCTGGAGCCGGTGAGCGTGGGTCTCGCGGTATCATTGCAGCACTGGGGCCAG
ATGGTAAGCCCTCCCGTATCGTAGTTATCTACACGACGGGGAGTCAGGCAACTATGGATGAACGAAATAG
ACAGATCGCTGAGATAGGTGCCTCACTGATTAAGCATTGGTAACTGTCAGACCAAGTTTACTCATATATA
CTTTAGATTGATTTAAAACTTCATTTTTAATTTAAAAGGATCTAGGTGAAGATCCTTTTTGATAATCTCA
TGACCAAAATCCCTTAACGTGAGTTTTCGTTCCACTGAGCGTCAGACCCCGTAGAAAAGATCAAAGGATC
TTCTTGAGATCCTTTTTTTCTGCGCGTAATCTGCTGCTTGCAAACAAAAAAACCACCGCTACCAGCGGTG
GTTTGTTTGCCGGATCAAGAGCTACCAACTCTTTTTCCGAAGGTAACTGGCTTCAGCAGAGCGCAGATAC
CAAATACTGTTCTTCTAGTGTAGCCGTAGTTAGGCCACCACTTCAAGAACTCTGTAGCACCGCCTACATA
CCTCGCTCTGCTAATCCTGTTACCAGTGGCTGCTGCCAGTGGCGATAAGTCGTGTCTTACCGGGTTGGAC
TCAAGACGATAGTTACCGGATAAGGCGCAGCGGTCGGGCTGAACGGGGGGTTCGTGCACACAGCCCAGCT
TGGAGCGAACGACCTACACCGAACTGAGATACCTACAGCGTGAGCTATGAGAAAGCGCCACGCTTCCCGA
AGGGAGAAAGGCGGACAGGTATCCGGTAAGCGGCAGGGTCGGAACAGGAGAGCGCACGAGGGAGCTTCCA
GGGGGAAACGCCTGGTATCTTTATAGTCCTGTCGGGTTTCGCCACCTCTGACTTGAGCGTCGATTTTTGT
GATGCTCGTCAGGGGGGCGGAGCCTATGGAAAAACGCCAGCAACGCGGCCTTTTTACGGTTCCTGGCCTT
TTGCTGGCCTTTTGCTCACATGT
